>Addgene plasmid #66706 | pBa-MARK2-eGFP | depositor full sequence | sequence record 114008 | pBa-MARK2-eGFP sequence 8966 bps
TTAGTGCATGCATACCCCTCGGTGTTATTGCTGCTCTGTGCACGCACGCTCATTGTATCACTTCATCCCA
GTGCATGCACTCACACTGGAGCGATTGCTGCTCGGTGCACGCACACTCATTGTATCACGTCAGCTCAGTG
GCTGCACGCACACCGGTGTTATTGCTGCTCGGTGCGTGCATGCACATCAGTGTCGCTGCAGCTCAGTGCA
TGCACGCTCATTGCCCATCGCTATCCCTGCCTCTCCTGCTGGCGCTCCCCGGGAGGTGACTTCAAGGGGA
CCGCAGGACCACCTCGGGGGTGGGGGGAGGGCTGCACACGCGGACCCCGCTCCCCCTCCCCAACAAAGCA
CTGTGGAATCAAAAAGGGGGGAGGGGGGATGGAGGGGCGCGTCACACCCCCGCCCCACACCCTCACCTCG
AGGTGAGCCCCACGTTCTGCTTCACTCTCCCCATCTCCCCCCCCTCCCCACCCCCAATTTTGTATTTATT
TATTTTTTAATTATTTTGTGCAGCGATGGGGGCGGGGGGGGGGGGGGCGCGCGCCAGGCGGGGCGGGGCG
GGGCGAGGGGCGGGGCGGGGCGAGGCGGAGAGGTGCGGCGGCAGCCAATCAGAGCGGCGCGCTCCGAAAG
TTTCCTTTTATGGCGAGGCGGCGGCGGCGGCGGCCCTATAAAAAGCGAAGCGCGCGGCGGGCGGGAGTCG
CTGCGTTGCCTTCGCCCCGTGCCCCGCTCCGCGCCGCCTCGCGCCGCCCGCCCCGGCTCTGACTGACCGC
GTTACTCCCACAGGTGAGCGGGCGGGACGGCCCTTCTCCTCCGGGCTGTAATTAGCGCTTGGTTTAATGA
CGGCTCGTTTCTTTTCTGTGGCTGCGTGAAAGCCTTAAAGGGCTCCGGGAGGGCCCTTTGTGCGGGGGGG
AGCGGCTCGGGGGGTGCGTGCGTGTGTGTGTGCGTGGGGAGCGCCGCGTGCGGCCCGCGCTGCCCGGCGG
CTGTGAGCGCTGCGGGCGCGGCGCGGGGCTTTGTGCGCTCCGCGTGTGCGCGAGGGGAGCGCGGCCGGGG
GCGGTGCCCCGCGGTGCGGGGGGGCTGCGAGGGGAACAAAGGCTGCGTGCGGGGTGTGTGCGTGGGGGGG
TGAGCAGGGGGTGTGGGCGCGGCGGTCGGGCTGTAACCCCCCCCTGCACCCCCCTCCCCGAGTTGCTGAG
CACGGCCCGGCTTCGGGTGCGGGGCTCCGTGCGGGGCGTGGCGCGGGGCTCGCCGTGCCGGGCGGGGGGT
GGCGGCAGGTGGGGGTGCCGGGCGGGGCGGGGCCGCCTCGGGCCGGGGAGGGCTCGGGGGAGGGGCGCGG
CGGCCCCGGAGCGCCGGCGGCTGTCGAGGCGCGGCGAGCCGCAGCCATTGCCTTTTATGGTAATCGTGCG
AGAGGGCGCAGGGACTTCCTTTGTCCCAAATCTGGCGGAGCCGAAATCTGGGAGGCGCCGCCGCACCCCC
TCTAGCGGGCGCGGGCGAAGCGGTGCGGCGCCGGCAGGAAGGAAATGGGCGGGGAGGGCCTTCGTGCGTC
GCCGCGCCGCCGTCCCCTTCTCCATCTCCAGCCTCGGGGCTGCCGCAGGGGGACGGCTGCCTTCGGGGGG
GACGGGGCAGGGCGGGGTTCGGCTTCTGGCGTGTGACCGGCGGGGTTTATATCTTCCCTTCTCTGTTCCT
CCGCAGCCCCCAAGCTTGGCGCGCCTATAATGCCAACTTTGTACAAAAAAGTTGGCACCATGTCCAGCGC
TCGGACCCCCCTACCCACGCTGAACGAGAGGGACACGGAGCAGCCCACCTTGGGACACCTTGACTCCAAG
CCCAGCAGTAAGTCCAACATGATTCGGGGCCGCAACTCAGCCACCTCTGCTGATGAGCAGCCCCACATTG
GAAACTACCGGCTCCTCAAGACCATTGGCAAGGGTAATTTTGCCAAGGTGAAGTTGGCCCGACACATCCT
GACTGGGAAAGAGGTAGCTGTGAAGATCATTGACAAGACTCAACTGAACTCCTCCAGCCTCCAGAAACTA
TTCCGCGAAGTAAGAATAATGAAGGTTTTGAATCATCCCAACATAGTTAAATTATTTGAAGTGATTGAGA
CTGAGAAAACGCTCTACCTTGTCATGGAGTACGCTAGTGGCGGAGAGGTATTTGATTACCTAGTGGCTCA
TGGCAGGATGAAAGAAAAAGAGGCTCGAGCCAAATTCCGCCAGATAGTGTCTGCTGTGCAGTACTGTCAC
CAGAAGTTTATTGTCCATAGAGACTTAAAGGCAGAAAACCTGCTCTTGGATGCTGATATGAACATCAAGA
TTGCAGACTTTGGCTTCAGCAATGAATTCACCTTTGGGAACAAGCTGGACACCTTCTGTGGCAGTCCCCC
TTATGCTGCCCCAGAACTCTTCCAGGGCAAAAAATATGATGGACCCGAGGTGGATGTGTGGAGCCTAGGA
GTTATCCTCTATACACTGGTCAGCGGATCCCTGCCTTTTGATGGACAGAACCTCAAGGAGCTGCGGGAAC
GGGTACTGAGGGGAAAATACCGTATTCCATTCTACATGTCCACGGACTGTGAAAACCTGCTTAAGAAATT
TCTCATTCTTAATCCCAGCAAGAGAGGCACTTTAGAGCAAATCATGAAAGATCGATGGATGAATGTGGGT
CACGAAGATGATGAACTAAAGCCTTACGTGGAGCCACTCCCTGACTACAAGGACCCCCGGCGGACAGAGC
TGATGGTGTCCATGGGTTATACACGGGAAGAGATCCAGGACTCGCTGGTGGGCCAGAGATACAACGAGGT
GATGGCCACCTATCTGCTCCTGGGCTACAAGAGCTCCGAGCTGGAAGGCGACACCATCACCCTGAAACCC
CGGCCTTCAGCTGATCTGACCAATAGCAGCGCCCCATCCCCATCCCACAAGGTACAGCGCAGCGTGTCGG
CCAATCCCAAGCAGCGGCGCTTCAGCGACCAGGCTGGTCCTGCCATTCCCACCTCTAATTCTTACTCTAA
GAAGACTCAGAGTAACAACGCAGAAAATAAGCGGCCTGAGGAGGACCGGGAGTCAGGGCGGAAAGCCAGC
AGCACAGCCAAGGTGCCTGCCAGCCCCCTGCCCGGTCTGGAGAGGAAGAAGACCACCCCAACCCCCTCCA
CGAACAGCGTCCTCTCCACCAGCACAAATCGAAGCAGGAATTCCCCACTTTTGGAGCGGGCCAGCCTCGG
CCAGGCCTCCATCCAGAATGGCAAAGACAGCACAGCCCCCCAGCGTGTCCCTGTTGCCTCCCCATCCGCC
CACAACATCAGCAGCAGTGGTGGAGCCCCAGACCGAACTAACTTCCCCCGGGGTGTGTCCAGCCGAAGCA
CCTTCCATGCTGGGCAGCTCCGACAGGTGCGGGACCAGCAGAATTTGCCCTACGGTGTGACCCCAGCCTC
TCCCTCTGGCCACAGCCAGGGCCGGCGGGGGGCCTCTGGGAGCATCTTCAGCAAGTTCACCTCCAAGTTT
GTACGCAGGAACCTGAATGAACCTGAAAGCAAAGACCGAGTGGAGACGCTCAGACCTCACGTGGTGGGCA
GTGGCGGCAACGACAAAGAAAAGGAAGAATTTCGGGAGGCCAAGCCCCGCTCCCTCCGCTTCACGTGGAG
TATGAAGACCACGAGCTCCATGGAGCCCAACGAGATGATGCGGGAGATCCGCAAGGTGCTGGACGCGAAC
AGCTGCCAGAGCGAGCTGCATGAGAAGTACATGCTGCTGTGCATGCACGGCACGCCGGGCCACGAGGACT
TCGTGCAGTGGGAGATGGAGGTGTGCAAACTGCCGCGGCTCTCTCTCAACGGGGTTCGATTTAAGCGGAT
ATCGGGCACCTCCATGGCCTTCAAAAACATTGCCTCCAAAATAGCCAACGAGCTGAAGCTTTTGCCAACT
TTCTTGTACAAAGTTGGCATTACTAGGCCTACCATGGTGAGCAAGGGCGGGGAGCTGTTCACCGGGGTGG
TGCCCATCCTGGTCGAGCTGGACGGCGACGTAAACGGCCACAAGTTCAGCGTGTCCGGCGAGGGCGAGGG
CGATGCCACCTACGGCAAGCTGACCCTGAAGTTCATCTGCACCACCGGCAAGCTGCCCGTGCCCTGGCCC
ACCCTCGTGACCACCCTGACCTACGGCGTGCAGTGCTTCAGCCGCTACCCCGACCACATGAAGCAGCACG
ACTTCTTCAAGTCCGCCATGCCCGAAGGCTACGTCCAGGAGCGCACCATCTTCTTCAAGGACGACGGCAA
CTACAAGACCCGCGCCGAGGTGAAGTTCGAGGGCGACACCCTGGTGAACCGCATCGAGCTGAAGGGCATC
GACTTCAAGGAGGACGGCAACATCCTGGGGCACAAGCTGGAGTACAACTACAACAGCCACAACGTCTATA
TCATGGCCGACAAGCAGAAGAACGGCATCAAGGTGAACTTCAAGATCCGCCACAACATCGAGGACGGCAG
CGTGCAGCTCGCCGACCACTACCAGCAGAACACCCCCATCGGCGACGGCCCCGTGCTGCTGCCCGACAAC
CACTACCTGAGCACCCAGTCCGCCCTGAGCAAAGACCCCAACGAGAAGCGCGATCACATGGTCCTGCTGG
AGTTCGTGACCGCCGCCGGGATCACTCTCGGCATGGACGAGCTGTACAAGCGGACCGTCTAATCTAGATA
AGTAATGATCATAATCAGCCATATCACATCTGTAGAGGTTTTACTTGCTTTAAAAAACCTCCCACACCTC
CCCCTGAACCTGAAACATAAAATGAATGCAATTGTTGTTGTTAACTTGTTTATTGCAGCTTATAATGGTT
ACAAATAAAGCAATAGCATCACAAATTTCACAAATAAAGCATTTTTTTCACTGCATTCTAGTTGTGGTTT
GTCCAAACTCATCAATGTATCTTATCATGTCTGGATCCCCGGGTACCGAGCTCGAATTCGTAATCATGGT
CATAGCTGTTTCCTGTGTGAAATTGTTATCCGCTCACAATTCCACACAACATACGAGCCGGAAGCATAAA
GTGTAAAGCCTGGGGTGCCTAATGAGTGAGCTAACTCACATTAATTGCGTTGCGCTCACTGCCCGCTTTC
CAGTCGGGAAACCTGTCGTGCCAGCTGCATTAATGAATCGGCCAACGCGCGGGGAGAGGCGGTTTGCGTA
TTGGGCGCTCTTCCGCTTCCTCGCTCACTGACTCGCTGCGCTCGGTCGTTCGGCTGCGGCGAGCGGTATC
AGCTCACTCAAAGGCGGTAATACGGTTATCCACAGAATCAGGGGATAACGCAGGAAAGAACATGTGAGCA
AAAGGCCAGCAAAAGGCCAGGAACCGTAAAAAGGCCGCGTTGCTGGCGTTTTTCCATAGGCTCCGCCCCC
CTGACGAGCATCACAAAAATCGACGCTCAAGTCAGAGGTGGCGAAACCCGACAGGACTATAAAGATACCA
GGCGTTTCCCCCTGGAAGCTCCCTCGTGCGCTCTCCTGTTCCGACCCTGCCGCTTACCGGATACCTGTCC
GCCTTTCTCCCTTCGGGAAGCGTGGCGCTTTCTCATAGCTCACGCTGTAGGTATCTCAGTTCGGTGTAGG
TCGTTCGCTCCAAGCTGGGCTGTGTGCACGAACCCCCCGTTCAGCCCGACCGCTGCGCCTTATCCGGTAA
CTATCGTCTTGAGTCCAACCCGGTAAGACACGACTTATCGCCACTGGCAGCAGCCACTGGTAACAGGATT
AGCAGAGCGAGGTATGTAGGCGGTGCTACAGAGTTCTTGAAGTGGTGGCCTAACTACGGCTACACTAGAA
GGACAGTATTTGGTATCTGCGCTCTGCTGAAGCCAGTTACCTTCGGAAAAAGAGTTGGTAGCTCTTGATC
CGGCAAACAAACCACCGCTGGTAGCGGTGGTTTTTTTGTTTGCAAGCAGCAGATTACGCGCAGAAAAAAA
GGATCTCAAGAAGATCCTTTGATCTTTTCTACGGGGTCTGACGCTCAGTGGAACGAAAACTCACGTTAAG
GGATTTTGGTCATGAGATTATCAAAAAGGATCTTCACCTAGATCCTTTTAAATTAAAAATGAAGTTTTAA
ATCAATCTAAAGTATATATGAGTAAACTTGGTCTGACAGTTACCAATGCTTAATCAGTGAGGCACCTATC
TCAGCGATCTGTCTATTTCGTTCATCCATAGTTGCCTGACTCCCCGTCGTGTAGATAACTACGATACGGG
AGGGCTTACCATCTGGCCCCAGTGCTGCAATGATACCGCGAGACCCACGCTCACCGGCTCCAGATTTATC
AGCAATAAACCAGCCAGCCGGAAGGGCCGAGCGCAGAAGTGGTCCTGCAACTTTATCCGCCTCCATCCAG
TCTATTAATTGTTGCCGGGAAGCTAGAGTAAGTAGTTCGCCAGTTAATAGTTTGCGCAACGTTGTTGCCA
TTGCTACAGGCATCGTGGTGTCACGCTCGTCGTTTGGTATGGCTTCATTCAGCTCCGGTTCCCAACGATC
AAGGCGAGTTACATGATCCCCCATGTTGTGCAAAAAAGCGGTTAGCTCCTTCGGTCCTCCGATCGTTGTC
AGAAGTAAGTTGGCCGCAGTGTTATCACTCATGGTTATGGCAGCACTGCATAATTCTCTTACTGTCATGC
CATCCGTAAGATGCTTTTCTGTGACTGGTGAGTACTCAACCAAGTCATTCTGAGAATAGTGTATGCGGCG
ACCGAGTTGCTCTTGCCCGGCGTCAATACGGGATAATACCGCGCCACATAGCAGAACTTTAAAAGTGCTC
ATCATTGGAAAACGTTCTTCGGGGCGAAAACTCTCAAGGATCTTACCGCTGTTGAGATCCAGTTCGATGT
AACCCACTCGTGCACCCAACTGATCTTCAGCATCTTTTACTTTCACCAGCGTTTCTGGGTGAGCAAAAAC
AGGAAGGCAAAATGCCGCAAAAAAGGGAATAAGGGCGACACGGAAATGTTGAATACTCATACTCTTCCTT
TTTCAATATTATTGAAGCATTTATCAGGGTTATTGTCTCATGAGCGGATACATATTTGAATGTATTTAGA
AAAATAAACAAATAGGGGTTCCGCGCACATTTCCCCGAAAAGTGCCACCTGACGTCTAAGAAACCATTAT
TATCATGACATTAACCTATAAAAATAGGCGTATCACGAGGCCCTTTCGTCTCGCGCGTTTCGGTGATGAC
GGTGAAAACCTCTGACACATGCAGCTCCCGGAGACGGTCACAGCTTGTCTGTAAGCGGATGCCGGGAGCA
GACAAGCCCGTCAGGGCGCGTCAGCGGGTGTTGGCGGGTGTCGGGGTTGGCTTAACTATGCGGCATCAGA
GCAGATTGTACTGAGAGTGCACCATATGCGGTGTGAAATACCGCACAGATGCGTAAGGAGAAAATACCGC
ATCAGGCGCCATTCGCCATTCAGGCTGCGCAACTGTTGGGAAGGGCGATCGGTGCGGGCCTCTTCGCTAT
TACGCCAGCTGGCGAAAGGGGGATGTGCTGCAAGGCGATTAAGTTGGGTAACGCCAGGGTTTTCCCAGTC
ACGACGTTGTAAAACGACGGCCAGTGCCAAGTTGGGATCTTTGCATTGGCCCACGGCTCTCAGGATGGGG
ATGCTCCCCTTCAGCACCCGGTTCCCCTTGGAAACTGATGGTCCTGGCTCTGTGGCATGGCAGTGGCACT
GTGAGGAGCCCCTACCAGCAGCACACAGTGGGTTTGGCACTGCCACGCTCCGGATGCCGCGCTCTGATCC
AACCCCATAATCAAGGGAACCCGAATTGCCCCATCATTGCCCCCACCACCCCCATCCTGCCGGGCCCTCA
CACCCCACGCTGCCTTGTGGTGACATTCCCCAGCCCAAACCCACGGCTTCATGGCTACCGCGGGGCATTT
CCCATTGCCGCCCCATTATCAGCTCTGCACACCTCCCGCTGTACCCATGCCTCGTGGCTGCCCTTCTTTG
ACGTATAATCTTCTAATTAATACCCGGCCTTGTCAAAGTGGAGCACAAACGTTAATTAATTCCCCAGCAG
GCAGGTAATTAACAGTGTGACTCCCTTTTTGCTGCGAGTGGGGCTGATACAGAGAGATGTGGCACTATGG
AGCCCACGGGGTCCTGGCACTGGGTGCCCACGGAGGTCCCCATGTGCTGCAGTGTCACCGCCTCCGAGGT
GACAGTATTGTCCCTGCGGTGTCCCTGCAGCTCAGCTCTGTCCACAGGGCCACCTCCAGTTTGGAGGGGA
CACAATGCAGCCCCGATGCAACCCATCCTCGCAGCATCCCAGGGACAAAGACCCCACTGCAAGACCGCAC
ACAGGGCTGGGTCCCGCTCCCCTAATATCTACAGTGCTTTTGCATGGCCCCTTAATCAATGCAGTTAATC
AGCATGCGCTCATGCACCGCTCTGGAGCTGCAAAGCCCCTCGCAGCGCTGCTCACCAACACCGCGCACCG
CCCCGGCCCAGCCTGCAGCACGCGCTGCAAACAGGAAAGAAACAAAATATTGCCCAAATGTAGGCAAAGG
CATTCGGCTGCCTTGACCTCCGCCGGGCCGGGCCCTGCCTGACTCAGCTCCTTACTCAGCGCTCGCTTCC
TCCCTCCGGCTGCCACCGCCGCAGCGCACACCCTGACAAAGAGTGGCCCTTAACGGGCTCTGAGGTGCAC
CCAGCAGTGCACTCAGCAGTCCAAGGGCCGGCCTGGAGGTTTGCACCGCTACGTGCTGACATTAGCATTG
AACTTGGCCCTGGGTAGTGCTGCAGGCCGGGCGGGGTGGGTGTAGAGAGTGCAGCGCGCGTTGCACCCGG
TGCCCCTTCCCCTCCCTTGCATCCCAGCAGGCTGCACCCCAGCACCAGGCCCGTGCATGCATGCTCCTGG
TGTTATTGCAGCCTGGTGCATGCATGCGTCTTAGTGGTGCAGCGCTGTGCATGCATCCTCCTTGGTGTGT
AGCAGC
Features (pLannotate 1.2.2; 18 found; start..end, strand, type, name):
    418..693     +  promoter       chicken β-actin promoter: No description available
    694..1653    +  intron         chimeric intron: chimera between introns from chicken β-actin and rabbit β-globin
   1706..1731    +  protein_bind   attL1 (fragment): mutant version of attL; recombination site for the Gateway® LR reaction LR Clonase™
   1740..3911    +  CDS            Mark2: MARK2_RAT - Experimental evidence at protein level: Swiss-Prot protein existence level 1. Serine/threonine-protein kinase. Involved in cell polarity and microtubule dynamics regulation. Phosphorylates CRTC2/TORC2, DCX, HDAC7, KIF13B, MAP2, MAP4 and RAB11FIP2. Phosphorylates the microtubule-associated protein MAPT/TAU. Plays a key role in cell polarity by phosphorylating the microtubule-associated proteins MAP2, MAP4 and MAPT/TAU at KXGS motifs, causing detachment from microtubules, and their disassembly. Regulates epithelial cell polarity by phosphorylating RAB11FIP2. Involved in the regulatio
   3919..3942    -  protein_bind   attL2 (fragment): mutant version of attL; recombination site for the Gateway® LR reaction LR Clonase™
   3954..4670    +  CDS            EGFP: EGFP is a basic (constitutively fluorescent) green fluorescent protein published in 1996, derived from Aequorea victoria. It is reported to be a rapidly-maturing weak dimer with moderate acid sensitivity.
   4695..4780    +  CDS            large T antigen (fragment): large T antigen from SV40 (simian virus 40)
   4803..4937    +  polyA_signal   SV40 poly(A) signal: SV40 polyadenylation signal
   4993..5009    -  protein_bind   lac operator: The lac repressor binds to the lac operator to inhibit transcription in E. coli. This inhibition can be relieved by adding lactose or isopropyl-β-D-thiogalactopyranoside (IPTG). lac repressor encoded by lacI
   5017..5047    -  promoter       lac promoter: promoter for the E. coli lac operon
   5062..5083    -  protein_bind   CAP binding site: CAP binding activates transcription in the presence of cAMP. E. coli catabolite activator protein
   5096..5188    -  CDS            lacI (fragment): lac repressor; lacI; The lac repressor binds to the lac operator to inhibit transcription in E. coli. This inhibition can be relieved by adding lactose or isopropyl-β-D-thiogalactopyranoside (IPTG).
   5371..5959    -  rep_origin     ori: high-copy-number ColE1/pMB1/pBR322/pUC origin of replication
   6130..6990    -  CDS            AmpR: β-lactamase; bla; confers resistance to ampicillin, carbenicillin, and related antibiotics
   6991..7095    -  promoter       AmpR promoter: bla
   7190..7225    +  CDS            rop (fragment): Rop protein, which maintains plasmids at low copy number; rop
   7328..7426    +  misc_feature   bom (fragment): basis of mobility region from pBR322
   7432..7586    -  CDS            lacZα (fragment): LacZα fragment of β-galactosidase; lacZ fragment
