[The description below was written by a language model from this plasmid's Addgene catalogue record and pLannotate feature annotations shown in this document.]
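Description:
pBa-MARK2-eGFP is a mammalian expression plasmid of about 9 kb, built on the pBa-eGFP backbone, that produces human MARK2 (microtubule affinity-regulating kinase 2, also known as PAR-1b/EMK1) fused at its C terminus to eGFP. It is maintained in E. coli through a high-copy ColE1/pUC-type origin and selected with ampicillin via the β-lactamase gene. The backbone also carries non-functional remnants of earlier cloning vectors, including fragments of lacI, lacZα, rop and bom and a lac promoter/operator segment. The depositor notes that pBa vectors are prone to recombination, so the plasmid is kept in recombination-limiting or slower-growing strains, and recombination-based cloning is discouraged. The record lists no mammalian selection marker.

Expression is driven by the chicken β-actin promoter followed by a chimeric chicken β-actin/rabbit β-globin intron, which generally enhances transcript processing and expression. The MARK2 coding sequence (about 2.2 kb) follows. It is flanked by short attL1 and attL2 fragments left over from the Gateway-format source clone from which the insert was excised and blunt-ligated into the vector, destroying the cloning sites. The automated annotation matched this ORF to the rat Mark2 protein, but the catalogue identifies it as human. The source clone carried a 2 bp deletion causing a frameshift, which was repaired by PCR before construction. EGFP is annotated immediately downstream of MARK2, consistent with the stated fusion, and the transcript ends at an SV40 polyadenylation signal preceded by a small SV40 large T antigen fragment. The construct suits live or fixed-cell imaging of MARK2 localization, for example in studies of cell polarity and microtubule regulation, although the record does not specify an application beyond expression.
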