Addgene plasmid #66706: pBa-MARK2-eGFP
Purpose: mammalian expression vector for MARK2 with a C-terminal eGFP
Depositing lab: Gary Banker & Marvin Bentley. Depositing organization: Oregon Health & Science University.
Backbone
  Vector backbone: pBa-eGFP
  Backbone size w/o insert (bp): 6732
  Total vector size (bp): 8967
  Vector type: Mammalian Expression
Growth in bacteria
  Bacterial resistance: Ampicillin, 100 μg/mL
  Growth temperature: 37°C
  Growth strain: Stbl3
  Copy number: High Copy
Gene/Insert
  Gene/Insert name: MARK2 (alt names: microtubule affinity-regulating kinase 2; MAP/microtubule affinity-regulating kinase 2; Serine/threonine-protein kinase MARK2)
  Species: H. sapiens (human)
  Insert size (bp): 2235
  GenBank ID: NM_004954 NP_004945.4
  Entrez Gene: MARK2 (a.k.a. EMK-1, EMK1, PAR-1, Par-1b, Par1b)
  Promoter: chicken beta actin
  Tag / fusion protein: eGFP (C terminal on backbone)
  Cloning method: Restriction Enzyme; 5′ cloning site BlnI-blunted on vector, PsiI on insert (destroyed during cloning); 3′ cloning site BlnI-blunted on vector, PsiI on insert (destroyed during cloning)
  Sequencing primers: 5′ TTCGGCTTCTGGCGTGTGAC; 3′ AGCTTGCCGGTGGTGCAGAT
Resource information
  A portion of this plasmid was derived from a plasmid made by: From Addgene (Plasmid #23404 from William Hahn) which contained 2bp deletion causing a frame shift. This was repaired by PCR and Restriction sites: 5' ClaI and 3' Bsu36I. Both sites remain. Sequence of primer to verify repair 5'-AACCTCAAGGAGCTGCGGGAAC-3'
Terms and licenses: Academic/Nonprofit Terms; Industry Terms: Not Available to Industry
Depositor comments: pBa vector is susceptable to recombination and should not be grown in fast growing bacteria or cloned using recombination. XL 10-Gold, Stbl3, OmniMax2, DH5alpha, and XL 1-Blue are suitable growth strains.
How to cite: pBa-MARK2-eGFP was a gift from Gary Banker & Marvin Bentley (Addgene plasmid # 66706 ; http://n2t.net/addgene:66706 ; RRID:Addgene_66706)
