>Addgene plasmid #66706 | pBa-MARK2-eGFP | addgene partial sequence | sequence record 116250 | SV40pA-R 5'-GAAATTTGTGATGCTATTGC-3'
AGTTAACAACAACAATTGCATTCATTTTATGTTTCAGGTTCAGGGGGAGGTGTGGGAGGTTTTTTAAAGC
AAGTAAAACCTCTACAGATGTGATATGGCTGATTATGATCATTACTTATCTAGATTAGACGGTCCGCTTG
TACAGCTCGTCCATGCCGAGAGTGATCCCGGCGGCGGTCACGAACTCCAGCAGGACCATGTGATCGCGCT
TCTCGTTGGGGTCTTTGCTCAGGGCGGACTGGGTGCTCAGGTAGTGGTTGTCGGGCAGCAGCACGGGGCC
GTCGCCGATGGGGGTGTTCTGCTGGTAGTGGTCGGCGAGCTGCACGCTGCCGTCCTCGATGTTGTGGCGG
ATCTTGAAGTTCACCTTGATGCCGTTCTTCTGCTTGTCGGCCATGATATAGACGTTGTGGCTGTTGTAGT
TGTACTCCAGCTTGTGCCCCAGGATGTTGCCGTCCTCCTTGAAGTCGATGCCCTTCAGCTCGATGCGGTT
CACCAGGGTGTCGCCCTCGAACTTCACCTCGGCGCGGGTCTTGTAGTTGCCGTCGTCCTTGAAGAAGATG
GTGCGCTCCTGGACGTAGCCTTCGGGCATGGCGGACTTGAAGAAGTCGTGCTGCTTCATGTGGTCGGGGT
AGCGGCTGAAGCACTGCACGCCGTAGGTCAGGGTGGTCACGAGGGTGGGCCAGGGCACGGGCAGCTTGCC
GGTGGTGCAGATGAACTTCAGGGTCAGCTTGCCGTA
