>Addgene plasmid #66706 | pBa-MARK2-eGFP | addgene partial sequence | sequence record 117293 | pCAGGS5 5'-ggttcggcttctggcgtgtgacc-3'
GTTCCTCCGCAGCCCCCAAGCTTGGCGCGCCTATAATGCCAACTTTGTACAAAAAAGTTGGCACCATGTC
CAGCGCTCGGACCCCCCTACCCACGCTGAACGAGAGGGACACGGAGCAGCCCACCTTGGGACACCTTGAC
TCCAAGCCCAGCAGTAAGTCCAACATGATTCGGGGCCGCAACTCAGCCACCTCTGCTGATGAGCAGCCCC
ACATTGGAAACTACCGGCTCCTCAAGACCATTGGCAAGGGTAATTTTGCCAAGGTGAAGTTGGCCCGACA
CATCCTGACTGGGAAAGAGGTAGCTGTGAAGATCATTGACAAGACTCAACTGAACTCCTCCAGCCTCCAG
AAACTATTCCGCGAAGTAAGAATAATGAAGGTTTTGAATCATCCCAACATAGTTAAATTATTTGAAGTGA
TTGAGACTGAGAAAACGCTCTACCTTGTCATGGAGTACGCTAGTGGCGGAGAGGTATTTGATTACCTAGT
GGCTCATGGCAGGATGAAAGAAAAAGAGGCTCGAGCCAAATTCCGCCAGATAGTGTCTGCTGTGCAGTAC
TGTCACCAGAAGTTTATTGTCCATAGAGACTTAAAGGCAGAAAACCTGCTCTTGGATGCTGATATGAACA
TCAAGATTGCAGACTTTGGCTTCAGCAATGAATTCACCTTTGGGAACAAGCTGGACACCTTCTGTGGCAG
TCCCCCTTATGCTGCCCCAGAACTCTTCCAGGGCAAAAAATATGATGGACCCGAGGTGGATGTGTGGAGC
CTAGGAGTTATCCTCTATACACTGGTCAGCGGATCCCTGCCTTTTGATGGACAGAACCTCAAGGAGCTGC
GGGAACGGG
